Addgene plasmid #159720: pOmnibac_ZZ_linker_K560_GFP_SNAP
Purpose: Expresses kinesin-1 (amino acids 1-560) in Sf9 cells with a C-terminal GFP and SNAP tag
Depositing lab: Ahmet Yildiz. Depositing organization: University of California, Berkeley. Publication: Structural and functional insight into regulation of kinesin-1 by microtubule-associated protein MAP7. Ferro LS, Fang Q, Eshun-Wilson L, Fernandes J, Jack A, Farrell DP, Golcuk M, Huijben T, Costa K, Gur M, DiMaio F, Nogales E, Yildiz A. Science. 2022 Jan 21;375(6578):326-331. doi: 10.1126/science.abf6154. Epub 2022 Jan 20. PubMed 35050657.
Backbone
  Vector backbone: pOmnibac
  Total vector size (bp): 8016
  Vector type: Insect Expression
Growth in bacteria
  Bacterial resistance: Gentamicin, 10 μg/mL
  Growth temperature: 37°C
  Growth strain: DH5alpha
  Copy number: Unknown
Gene/Insert
  Gene/Insert name: KIF5B (only amino acids 1-560), K560 (alt names: Kinesin-1 heavy chain; Isoform P33176-1; UniProtKB - P33176 (KINH_HUMAN))
  Species: H. sapiens (human)
  Insert size (bp): 1680
  Mutation: Only amino acids 1-560
  GenBank ID: 3799
  Entrez Gene: KIF5B (a.k.a. HEL-S-61, KINH, KNS, KNS1, UKHC)
  Tag / fusion protein: ZZ affinity tag (N terminal on insert); GFP and SNAP tags (C terminal on insert)
Terms and licenses: Academic/Nonprofit Terms; Industry Terms: Not Available to Industry
How to cite: pOmnibac_ZZ_linker_K560_GFP_SNAP was a gift from Ahmet Yildiz (Addgene plasmid # 159720 ; http://n2t.net/addgene:159720 ; RRID:Addgene_159720)
