[The description below was written by a language model from this plasmid's Addgene catalogue record and pLannotate feature annotations shown in this document.]
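Description:
pOmnibac_ZZ_linker_K560_GFP_SNAP is an insect-cell expression plasmid of about 8 kb built on the pOmnibac baculovirus transfer backbone. It is propagated in E. coli from a high-copy ColE1/pUC-type origin and selected with gentamicin, with the aacC1 acetyltransferase gene driven by a class 1 integron Pc promoter. The backbone offers more than one way to move the cassette into a baculovirus genome. Tn7L and Tn7R ends flank the expression cassette and gentamicin marker, allowing transposition into a bacmid. The lef2/ORF603 and ORF1629 regions lie outside these ends and permit homologous recombination with baculoviral DNA. A single loxP site is also present for Cre-mediated fusion with other plasmids.

The payload is a single fusion open reading frame under the strong, very late AcMNPV polyhedrin promoter and terminated by an SV40 polyadenylation signal. It begins with a His tag, followed by two IgG-binding units of Staphylococcus aureus protein A (the ZZ affinity tag), a linker, and a short match that appears to be a TEV protease cleavage site. Next comes human KIF5B residues 1–560 (K560), a truncated kinesin-1 heavy chain. GFP (annotated as the S65T variant) and a SNAP-tag are fused at the C-terminus. The ZZ and His tags support affinity purification, and the apparent TEV site would allow their removal. GFP provides intrinsic fluorescence, and the SNAP-tag allows covalent labelling with benzylguanine-linked dyes or other ligands.

The stated purpose is expression of this tagged kinesin-1 fragment in Sf9 cells. The two sequence records (8,016 and 8,020 nt) carry the same features in the same order and differ mainly in their start coordinate. The small large T antigen and SET1 fragments annotated near the polyA signal are probably incidental matches in vector sequence.
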