Features (pLannotate 1.2.2; 19 found; start..end, strand, type, name):
    457..1284    +  misc_recomb    baculovirus recombination region (lef2/ORF603): contains ORF603 and part of lef2
   1313..1536    -  mobile_element Tn7R: mini-Tn7 element (right end of the Tn7 transposon) Tn7
   1603..2136    -  CDS            GmR: gentamycin acetyltransferase; aacC1; confers resistance to gentamycin
   2325..2353    -  promoter       Pc promoter: intI1 (promoter lies within the coding sequence); class 1 integron promoter
   2424..2457    +  protein_bind   loxP: Cre-mediated recombination occurs in the 8-bp core sequence (GCATACAT). Cre recombinase
   2534..2625    +  promoter       polyhedrin promoter: polh from Autographa californica; promoter for the baculovirus polyhedrin gene
   2692..2712    +  CDS            7xHis: 6xHis affinity tag
   2758..2931    +  CDS            ProtA: IgG-binding unit of Staphylococcus aureus protein A
   2935..3105    +  CDS            ProtA: IgG-binding unit of Staphylococcus aureus protein A
   3204..3224    +  CDS            capTEV™ (fragment): composite tag for in vivo biotinylation, TEV protease cleavage, and 6xHis tagging
   3226..4905    +  CDS            KIF5B (fragment): KINH_HUMAN - Also known as KNS, KNS1. Experimental evidence at protein level: Swiss-Prot protein existence level 1. Microtubule-dependent motor required for normal distribution of mitochondria and lysosomes. Can induce formation of neurite-like membrane protrusions in non-neuronal cells in a ZFYVE27-dependent manner (By similarity). Regulates centrosome and nuclear positioning during mitotic entry. During the G2 phase of the cell cycle in a BICD2- dependent manner, antagonizes dynein function and drives the separation of nuclei and centrosomes (PubMed:20386726). Required for anterograde axonal
   4912..5625    +  CDS            GFP (S65T): GFP (S65T) is a basic (constitutively fluorescent) green fluorescent protein published in 1995, derived from Aequorea victoria.
   5632..6177    +  CDS            SNAP-tag®: human O6-alkylguanine-DNA-alkyltransferase variant that forms covalent bonds with benzylguanine derivatives fast-reacting variant, optimized for mammalian expression
   6205..6288    +  CDS            large T antigen (fragment): large T antigen from SV40 (simian virus 40)
   6311..6445    +  polyA_signal   SV40 poly(A) signal: SV40 polyadenylation signal
   6474..6523    +  CDS            SET1 (fragment): solubility-enhancement tag derived from T7 phage gene 10B
   6566..6731    -  mobile_element Tn7L: mini-Tn7 element (left end of the Tn7 transposon) Tn7
   6738..7443    +  misc_recomb    baculovirus recombination region (ORF1629): contains part of ORF1629
   7633..205     +  rep_origin     ori (across the origin): high-copy-number ColE1/pMB1/pBR322/pUC origin of replication
>Addgene plasmid #159720 | pOmnibac_ZZ_linker_K560_GFP_SNAP | addgene full sequence | sequence record 308978
GCGTGAGCTATGAGAAAGCGCCACGCTTCCCGAAGGGAGAAAGGCGGACAGGTATCCGGTAAGCGGCAGG
GTCGGAACAGGAGAGCGCACGAGGGAGCTTCCAGGGGGAAACGCCTGGTATCTTTATAGTCCTGTCGGGT
TTCGCCACCTCTGACTTGAGCGTCGATTTTTGTGATGCTCGTCAGGGGGGCGGAGCCTATGGAAAAACGC
CAGCAACGCGGCCTTTTTACGGTTCCTGGCCTTTTGCTGGCCTTTTGCTCACATGTTCTTTCCTGCGTTA
TCCCCTGATTGACTTGGGTCGCTCTTCCTGTGGATGCGCAGGTATGTACAGGAAGAGGTTTATACTAAAC
TGTTACATTGCAAACGTGGTTTCGTGTGCCAAGTGTGAAAACCGATGTTTAATCAAGGCTCTGACGCATT
TCTACAACCACGACTCTAAGTGTGTGGGTGAAGTCATGCATCTTTTAATCAAATCCCAAGATGTGTATAA
ACCACCAAACTGCCAAAAAATGAAAACTGTCGACAAGCTCTGTCCGTTTGCTGGCAACTGCAAGGGTCTC
AATCCTATTTGTAATTATTGAATAATAAAACAATTATAAATGTCAAATTTGTTTTTTATTAACGATACAA
ACCAAACGCAACAAGAACATTTGTAGTATTATCTATAATTGAAAACGCGTAGTTATAATCGCTGAGGTAA
TATTTAAAATCATTTTCAAATGATTCACAGTTAATTTGCGACAATATAATTTTATTTTCACATAAACTAG
ACGCCTTGTCGTCTTCTTCTTCGTATTCCTTCTCTTTTTCATTTTTCTCTTCATAAAAATTAACATAGTT
ATTATCGTATCCATATATGTATCTATCGTATAGAGTAAATTTTTTGTTGTCATAAATATATATGTCTTTT
TTAATGGGGTGTATAGTACCGCTGCGCATAGTTTTTCTGTAATTTACAACAGTGCTATTTTCTGGTAGTT
CTTCGGAGTGTGTTGCTTTAATTATTAAATTTATATAATCAATGAATTTGGGATCGTCGGTTTTGTACAA
TATGTTGCCGGCATAGTACGCAGCTTCTTCTAGTTCAATTACACCATTTTTTAGCAGCACCGGATTAACA
TAACTTTCCAAAATGTTGTACGAACCGTTAAACAAAAACAGTTCACCTCCCTTTTCTATACTATTGTCTG
CGAGCAGTTGTTTGTTGTTAAAAATAACAGCCATTGTAATGAGACGCACAAACTAATATCACAAACTGGA
AATGTCTATCAATATATAGTTGCTGATTGCGCAGATGCCCTGCGTAAGCGGGTGTGGGCGGACAATAAAG
TCTTAAACTGAACAAAATAGATCTAAACTATGACAATAAAGTCTTAAACTAGACAGAATAGTTGTAAACT
GAAATCAGTCCAGTTATGCTGTGAAAAAGCATACTGGACTTTTGTTATGGCTAAAGCAAACTCTTCATTT
TCTGAAGTGCAAATTGCCCGTCGTATTAAAGAGGGGCGTGGCCAAGGGCATGTAAAGACTATATTCGCGG
CGTTGTGACAATTTACCGAACAACTCCGCGGCCGGGAAGCCGATCTCGGCTTGAACGAATTGTTAGGTGG
CGGTACTTGGGTCGATATCAAAGTGCATCACTTCTTCCCGTATGCCCAACTTTGTATAGAGAGCCACTGC
GGGATCGTCACCGTAATCTGCTTGCACGTAGATCACATAAGCACCAAGCGCGTTGGCCTCATGCTTGAGG
AGATTGATGAGCGCGGTGGCAATGCCCTGCCTCCGGTGCTCGCCGGAGACTGCGAGATCATAGATATAGA
TCTCACTACGCGGCTGCTCAAACTTGGGCAGAACGTAAGCCGCGAGAGCGCCAACAACCGCTTCTTGGTC
GAAGGCAGCAAGCGCGATGAATGTCTTACTACGGAGCAAGTTCCCGAGGTAATCGGAGTCCGGCTGATGT
TGGGAGTAGGTGGCTACGTCTCCGAACTCACGACCGAAAAGATCAAGAGCAGCCCGCATGGATTTGACTT
GGTCAGGGCCGAGCCTACATGTGCGAATGATGCCCATACTTGAGCCACCTAACTTTGTTTTAGGGCGACT
GCCCTGCTGCGTAACATCGTTGCTGCTGCGTAACATCGTTGCTGCTCCATAACATCAAACATCGACCCAC
GGCGTAACGCGCTTGCTGCTTGGATGCCCGAGGCATAGACTGTACAAAAAAACAGTCATAACAAGCCATG
AAAACCGCCACTGCGCCGTTACCACCGCTGCGTTCGGTCAAGGTTCTGGACCAGTTGCGTGAGCGCATAC
GCTACTTGCATTACAGTTTACGAACCGAACAGGCTTATGTCAACTGGGTTCGTGCCTTCATCCGTTTCCA
CGGTGTGCGTCACCCGGCAACCTTGGGCAGCAGCGAAGTCGCCATAACTTCGTATAGCATACATTATACG
AAGTTATCTGTAACTATAACGGTCCTAAGGTAGCGAGTTTAAACACTAGTATCGATTCGCGACCTACTCC
GGAATATTAATAGATCATGGAGATAATTAAAATGATAACCATCTCGCAAATAAATAAGTATTTTACTGTT
TTCGTAACAGTTTTGTAATAAAAAAACCTATAAATATTCCGGATTATTCATACCGTCCCACCATCGGGCG
CGGATCTCGGTCCGAAACCATGTCGTACTACCATCACCATCACCATCACCATCACGGTTCTATGTGCATG
GCAGGCCTTGCGCAACACGATGAAGCCGTGGACAACAAATTCAACAAAGAACAACAAAACGCGTTCTATG
AGATCTTACATTTACCTAACTTAAACGAAGAACAACGAAACGCCTTCATCCAAAGTTTAAAAGATGACCC
AAGCCAAAGCGCTAACCTTTTAGCAGAAGCTAAAAAGCTAAATGATGCTCAGGCGCCGAAAGTAGACAAC
AAATTCAACAAAGAACAACAAAACGCGTTCTATGAGATCTTACATTTACCTAACTTAAACGAAGAACAAC
GAAACGCCTTCATCCAAAGTTTAAAAGATGACCCAAGCCAAAGCGCTAACCTTTTAGCAGAAGCTAAAAA
GCTAAATGATGCTCAGGCGCCGAAAGTAGACGCAAATTCCGCGGGGAAGTCAACCGATTATGATATTCCA
ACTACTGCTAGCGAGAACCTATATTTCCAGGGAGATTATGATATCCCTACGACTGAGAATCTTTATTTTC
AGGGCATGGCGGACCTGGCCGAGTGCAACATCAAAGTGATGTGTCGCTTCAGACCTCTCAACGAGTCTGA
AGTGAACCGCGGCGACAAGTACATCGCCAAGTTTCAGGGAGAAGACACGGTCGTGATCGCGTCCAAGCCT
TATGCATTTGATCGGGTGTTCCAGTCAAGCACATCTCAAGAGCAAGTGTATAATGACTGTGCAAAGAAGA
TTGTTAAAGATGTACTTGAAGGATATAATGGAACAATATTTGCATATGGACAAACATCCTCTGGGAAGAC
ACACACAATGGAGGGTAAACTTCATGATCCAGAAGGCATGGGAATTATTCCAAGAATAGTGCAAGATATT
TTTAATTATATTTACTCCATGGATGAAAATTTGGAATTTCATATTAAGGTTTCATATTTTGAAATATATT
TGGATAAGATAAGGGACCTGTTAGATGTTTCAAAGACCAACCTTTCAGTTCATGAAGACAAAAACCGAGT
TCCCTATGTAAAGGGGTGCACAGAGCGTTTTGTATGTAGTCCAGATGAAGTTATGGATACCATAGATGAA
GGAAAATCCAACAGACATGTAGCAGTTACAAATATGAATGAACATAGCTCTAGGAGTCACAGTATATTTC
TTATTAATGTCAAACAAGAGAACACACAAACGGAACAAAAGCTGAGTGGAAAACTTTATCTGGTTGATTT
AGCTGGTAGTGAAAAGGTTAGTAAAACTGGAGCTGAAGGTGCTGTGCTGGATGAAGCTAAAAACATCAAC
AAGTCACTTTCTGCTCTTGGAAATGTTATTTCTGCTTTGGCTGAGGGTAGTACATATGTTCCATATCGAG
ATAGTAAAATGACAAGAATCCTTCAAGATTCATTAGGTGGCAACTGTAGAACCACTATTGTAATTTGCTG
CTCTCCATCATCATACAATGAGTCTGAAACAAAATCTACACTCTTATTTGGCCAAAGGGCCAAAACAATT
AAGAACACAGTTTGTGTCAATGTGGAGTTAACTGCAGAACAGTGGAAAAAGAAGTATGAAAAAGAAAAAG
AAAAAAATAAGATCCTGCGGAACACTATTCAGTGGCTTGAAAATGAGCTCAACAGATGGCGTAATGGGGA
GACGGTGCCTATTGATGAACAGTTTGACAAAGAGAAAGCCAACTTGGAAGCTTTCACAGTGGATAAAGAT
ATTACTCTTACCAATGATAAACCAGCAACCGCAATTGGAGTTATAGGAAATTTTACTGATGCTGAAAGAA
GAAAGTGTGAAGAAGAAATTGCTAAATTATACAAACAGCTTGATGACAAGGATGAAGAAATTAACCAGCA
AAGTCAACTGGTAGAGAAACTGAAGACGCAAATGTTGGATCAGGAGGAGCTTTTGGCATCTACCAGAAGG
GATCAAGACAATATGCAAGCTGAGCTGAATCGCCTTCAAGCAGAAAATGATGCCTCTAAAGAAGAAGTGA
AAGAAGTTTTACAGGCCCTAGAAGAACTTGCTGTCAATTATGATCAGAAGTCTCAGGAAGTTGAAGACAA
AACTAAGGAATATGAATTGCTTAGTGATGAATTGAATCAGAAATCGGCAACTTTAGCGAGTATAGATGCT
GAGCTTCAGAAACTTAAGGAAATGACCAACCACCAGAAAAAACGAGCAGCTGAGATGATGGCATCTTTAC
TAAAAGGTTCTATGAGTAAAGGAGAAGAACTTTTCACTGGAGTTGTCCCAATTCTTGTTGAATTAGATGG
TGATGTTAATGGGCACAAATTTTCTGTCAGTGGAGAGGGTGAAGGTGATGCAACATACGGAAAACTTACC
CTTAAATTTATTTGCACTACTGGAAAACTACCTGTTCCATGGCCAACACTTGTCACTACTCTGACTTATG
GTGTTCAATGCTTTTCAAGATACCCAGATCATATGAAACAGCATGACTTTTTCAAGAGTGCCATGCCCGA
AGGTTATGTACAGGAAAGAACTATATTTTTCAAAGATGACGGGAACTACAAGACACGTGCTGAAGTCAAG
TTTGAAGGTGATACCCTTGTTAATAGAATCGAGTTAAAAGGTATTGATTTTAAAGAAGATGGAAACATTC
TTGGACACAAATTGGAATACAACTATAACTCACACAATGTATACATCATGGCAGACAAACAAAAGAATGG
AATCAAAGTTAACTTCAAAATTAGACACAACATTGAAGATGGAAGCGTTCAACTAGCAGACCATTATCAA
CAAAATACTCCAATTGGCGATGGCCCTGTCCTTTTACCAGACAACCATTACCTGTCCACACAATCTGCCC
TTTCGAAAGATCCCAACGAAAAGAGAGACCACATGGTCCTTCTTGAGTTTGTAACAGCTGCTGGGATTAC
ACATGGCATGGATGAACTATACAAAGGTTCTATGGACAAAGACTGCGAAATGAAGCGCACCACCCTGGAT
AGCCCTCTGGGCAAGCTGGAACTGTCTGGGTGCGAACAGGGCCTGCACCGTATCATCTTCCTGGGCAAAG
GAACATCTGCCGCCGACGCCGTGGAAGTGCCTGCCCCAGCCGCCGTGCTGGGCGGACCAGAGCCACTGAT
GCAGGCCACCGCCTGGCTCAACGCCTACTTTCACCAGCCTGAGGCCATCGAGGAGTTCCCTGTGCCAGCC
CTGCACCACCCAGTGTTCCAGCAGGAGAGCTTTACCCGCCAGGTGCTGTGGAAACTGCTGAAAGTGGTGA
AGTTCGGAGAGGTCATCAGCTACAGCCACCTGGCCGCCCTGGCCGGCAATCCCGCCGCCACCGCCGCCGT
GAAAACCGCCCTGAGCGGAAATCCCGTGCCCATTCTGATCCCCTGCCACCTGGTGGTGCAGGGCGACCTG
GACGTGGGGGGCTACGAGGGCGGGCTCGCCGTGAAAGAGTGGCTGCTGGCCCACGAGGGCCACAGACTGG
GCAAGCCTGGGCTGGGTTAATGAGCTTGTCGAGAAGTACTAGAGGATCATAATCAGCCATACCACATTTG
TAGAGGTTTTACTTGCTTTAAAAAACCTCCCACACCTCCCCCTGAACCTGAAACATAAAATGAATGCAAT
TGTTGTTGTTAACTTGTTTATTGCAGCTTATAATGGTTACAAATAAAGCAATAGCATCACAAATTTCACA
AATAAAGCATTTTTTTCACTGCATTCTAGTTGTGGTTTGTCCAAACTCATCAATGTATCTTATCATGTCT
GGATCTGATCACTGCTTGAGCCTAGAAGATCCGGCTGCTAACAAAGCCCGAAAGGAAGCTGAGTTGGCTG
CTGCCACCGCTGAGCAATAACTATCATAACCCCTAGGGTATACCCATCTAATTGGAACCAGATAAGTGAA
ATCTAGTTCCAAACTATTTTGTCATTTTTAATTTTCGTATTAGCTTACGACGCTACACCCAGTTCCCATC
TATTTTGTCACTCTTCCCTAAATAATCCTTAAAAACTCCATTTCCACCCCTCCCAGTTCCCAACTATTTT
GTCCGCCCACAACCGGTGGAGGAAATTCTCCTTGAAGTTTCCCTGGTGTTCAAAGTAAAGGAGTTTGCAC
CAGACGCACCTCTGTTCACTGGTCCGGCGTATTAAAACACGATACATTGTTATTAGTACATTTATTAAGC
GCTAGATTCTGTGCGTTGTTGATTTACAGACAATTGTTGTACGTATTTTAATAATTCATTAAATTTATAA
TCTTTAGGGTGGTATGTTAGAGCGAAAATCAAATGATTTTCAGCGTCTTTATATCTGAATTTAAATATTA
AATCCTCAATAGATTTGTAAAATAGGTTTCGATTAGTTTCAAACAAGGGTTGTTTTTCCGAACCGATGGC
TGGACTATCTAATGGATTTTCGCTCAACGCCACAAAACTTGCCAAATCTTGTAGCAGCAATCTAGCTTTG
TCGATATTCGTTTGTGTTTTGTTTTGTAATAAAGGTTCGACGTCGTTCAAAATATTATGCGCTTTTGTAT
TTCTTTCATCACTGTCGTTAGTGTACAATTGACTCGACGTAAACACGTTAAATAGAGCTTGGACATATTT
AACATCGGGCGTGTTAGCTTTATTAGGCCGATTATCGTCGTCGTCCCAACCCTCGTCGTTAGAAGTTGCT
TCCGAAGACGATTTTGCCATAGCCACACGACGCCTATTAATTGTGTCGGCTAACACGTCCGCGATCAAAT
TTGTAGTTGAGCTTTTTGGAATTACCGGTTGACTTGGGTCAACTGTCAGACCAAGTTTACTCATATATAC
TTTAGATTGATTTAAAACTTCATTTTTAATTTAAAAGGATCTAGGTGAAGATCCTTTTTGATAATCTCAT
GACCAAAATCCCTTAACGTGAGTTTTCGTTCCACTGAGCGTCAGACCCCGTAGAAAAGATCAAAGGATCT
TCTTGAGATCCTTTTTTTCTGCGCGTAATCTGCTGCTTGCAAACAAAAAAACCACCGCTACCAGCGGTGG
TTTGTTTGCCGGATCAAGAGCTACCAACTCTTTTTCCGAAGGTAACTGGCTTCAGCAGAGCGCAGATACC
AAATACTGTTCTTCTAGTGTAGCCGTAGTTAGGCCACCACTTCAAGAACTCTGTAGCACCGCCTACATAC
CTCGCTCTGCTAATCCTGTTACCAGTGGCTGCTGCCAGTGGCGATAAGTCGTGTCTTACCGGGTTGGACT
CAAGACGATAGTTACCGGATAAGGCGCAGCGGTCGGGCTGAACGGGGGGTTCGTGCACACAGCCCAGCTT
GGAGCGAACGACCTACACCGAACTGAGATACCTACA
