Features (pLannotate 1.2.2; 20 found; start..end, strand, type, name):
     67..87      +  CDS            7xHis: 6xHis affinity tag
    133..306     +  CDS            ProtA: IgG-binding unit of Staphylococcus aureus protein A
    310..480     +  CDS            ProtA: IgG-binding unit of Staphylococcus aureus protein A
    579..599     +  CDS            capTEV™ (fragment): composite tag for in vivo biotinylation, TEV protease cleavage, and 6xHis tagging
    601..2280    +  CDS            KIF5B (fragment): KINH_HUMAN - Also known as KNS, KNS1. Experimental evidence at protein level: Swiss-Prot protein existence level 1. Microtubule-dependent motor required for normal distribution of mitochondria and lysosomes. Can induce formation of neurite-like membrane protrusions in non-neuronal cells in a ZFYVE27-dependent manner (By similarity). Regulates centrosome and nuclear positioning during mitotic entry. During the G2 phase of the cell cycle in a BICD2- dependent manner, antagonizes dynein function and drives the separation of nuclei and centrosomes (PubMed:20386726). Required for anterograde axonal
   2287..3000    +  CDS            GFP (S65T): GFP (S65T) is a basic (constitutively fluorescent) green fluorescent protein published in 1995, derived from Aequorea victoria.
   3007..3552    +  CDS            SNAP-tag®: human O6-alkylguanine-DNA-alkyltransferase variant that forms covalent bonds with benzylguanine derivatives fast-reacting variant, optimized for mammalian expression
   3580..3663    +  CDS            large T antigen (fragment): large T antigen from SV40 (simian virus 40)
   3686..3820    +  polyA_signal   SV40 poly(A) signal: SV40 polyadenylation signal
   3849..3898    +  CDS            SET1 (fragment): solubility-enhancement tag derived from T7 phage gene 10B
   3941..4106    -  mobile_element Tn7L: mini-Tn7 element (left end of the Tn7 transposon) Tn7
   4113..4818    +  misc_recomb    baculovirus recombination region (ORF1629): contains part of ORF1629
   5008..5596    +  rep_origin     ori: high-copy-number ColE1/pMB1/pBR322/pUC origin of replication
   5712..5852    +  CDS            LEF-2 (fragment): LEF2_NPVAC - Experimental evidence at protein level: Swiss-Prot protein existence level 1. Plays an essential role in viral DNA replication. Does not seem to participate in the initiation step but is rather important for the amplification of DNA. Also required for expression from the vp39 and polh promoters. From Autographa californica nuclear polyhedrosis virus (AcMNPV).
   5852..6679    +  misc_recomb    baculovirus recombination region (lef2/ORF603): contains ORF603 and part of lef2
   6708..6931    -  mobile_element Tn7R: mini-Tn7 element (right end of the Tn7 transposon) Tn7
   6998..7531    -  CDS            GmR: gentamycin acetyltransferase; aacC1; confers resistance to gentamycin
   7720..7748    -  promoter       Pc promoter: intI1 (promoter lies within the coding sequence); class 1 integron promoter
   7819..7852    +  protein_bind   loxP: Cre-mediated recombination occurs in the 8-bp core sequence (GCATACAT). Cre recombinase
   7929..8020    +  promoter       polyhedrin promoter: polh from Autographa californica; promoter for the baculovirus polyhedrin gene
>Addgene plasmid #159720 | pOmnibac_ZZ_linker_K560_GFP_SNAP | addgene full sequence | sequence record 313608 | Addgene NGS Result
ATTCCGGATTATTCATACCGTCCCACCATCGGGCGCGGATCTCGGTCCGAAACCATGTCGTACTACCATC
ACCATCACCATCACCATCACGGTTCTATGTGCATGGCAGGCCTTGCGCAACACGATGAAGCCGTGGACAA
CAAATTCAACAAAGAACAACAAAACGCGTACTATGAGATCTTACATTTACCTAACTTAAACGAAGGACAA
CGAAACGCCTTCATCCAAAGTTTAAAAGATGACCCAAGCCAAAGCGCTAACCTTTTAGCAGAAGCTAAAA
AGCTAAATGATGCTCAGGCGCCGAAAGTAGACAACAAATTCAACAAAGAACAACAAAACGCGTTCTATGA
GATCTTACATTTACCTAACTTAAACGAAGAACAACGAAACGCCTTCATCCAAAGTTTAAAAGATGACCCA
AGCCAAAGCGCTAACCTTTTAGCAGAAGCTGAAAAGCTAAATGATGCTCAGGCGCCGAAAGTAGACGCAA
ATTCCGCGGGGAAGTCAACCGATTATGATATTCCAACTACTGCTAGCGAGAACCTATATTTCCAGGGAGA
TTATGATATCCCTACGACTGAGAATCTTTATTTTCAGGGCATGGCGGACCTGGCCGAGTGCAACATCAAA
GTGATGTGTCGCTTCAGACCTCTCAACGAGTCTGAAGTGAACCGCGGCGACAAGTACATCGCCAAGTTTC
AGGGAGAAGACACGGTCGTGATCGCGTCCAAGCCTTATGCATTTGATCGGGTGTTCCAGTCAAGCACATC
TCAAGAGCAAGTGTATAATGACTGTGCAAAGAAGATTGTTAAAGATGTACTTGAAGGATATAATGGAACA
ATATTTGCATATGGACAAACATCCTCTGGGAAGACACACACAATGGAGGGTAAACTTCATGATCCAGAAG
GCATGGGAATTATTCCAAGAATAGTGCAAGATATTTTTAATTATATTTACTCCATGGATGAAAATTTGGA
ATTTCATATTAAGGTTTCATATTTTGAAATATATTTGGATAAGATAAGGGACCTGTTAGATGTTTCAAAG
ACCAACCTTTCAGTTCATGAAGACAAAAACCGAGTTCCCTATGTAAAGGGGTGCACAGAGCGTTTTGTAT
GTAGTCCAGATGAAGTTATGGATACCATAGATGAAGGAAAATCCAACAGACATGTAGCAGTTACAAATAT
GAATGAACATAGCTCTAGGAGTCACAGTATATTTCTTATTAATGTCAAACAAGAGAACACACAAACGGAA
CAAAAGCTGAGTGGAAAACTTTATCTGGTTGATTTAGCTGGTAGTGAAAAGGTTAGTAAAACTGGAGCTG
AAGGTGCTGTGCTGGATGAAGCTAAAAACATCAACAAGTCACTTTCTGCTCTTGGAAATGTTATTTCTGC
TTTGGCTGAGGGTAGTACATATGTTCCATATCGAGATAGTAAAATGACAAGAATCCTTCAAGATTCATTA
GGTGGCAACTGTAGAACCACTATTGTAATTTGCTGCTCTCCATCATCATACAATGAGTCTGAAACAAAAT
CTACACTCTTATTTGGCCAAAGGGCCAAAACAATTAAGAACACAGTTTGTGTCAATGTGGAGTTAACTGC
AGAACAGTGGAAAAAGAAGTATGAAAAAGAAAAAGAAAAAAATAAGATCCTGCGGAACACTATTCAGTGG
CTTGAAAATGAGCTCAACAGATGGCGTAATGGGGAGACGGTGCCTATTGATGAACAGTTTGACAAAGAGA
AAGCCAACTTGGAAGCTTTCACAGTGGATAAAGATATTACTCTTACCAATGATAAACCAGCAACCGCAAT
TGGAGTTATAGGAAATTTTACTGATGCTGAAAGAAGAAAGTGTGAAGAAGAAATTGCTAAATTATACAAA
CAGCTTGATGACAAGGATGAAGAAATTAACCAGCAAAGTCAACTGGTAGAGAAACTGAAGACGCAAATGT
TGGATCAGGAGGAGCTTTTGGCATCTACCAGAAGGGATCAAGACAATATGCAAGCTGAGCTGAATCGCCT
TCAAGCAGAAAATGATGCCTCTAAAGAAGAAGTGAAAGAAGTTTTACAGGCCCTAGAAGAACTTGCTGTC
AATTATGATCAGAAGTCTCAGGAAGTTGAAGACAAAACTAAGGAATATGAATTGCTTAGTGATGAATTGA
ATCAGAAATCGGCAACTTTAGCGAGTATAGATGCTGAGCTTCAGAAACTTAAGGAAATGACCAACCACCA
GAAAAAACGAGCAGCTGAGATGATGGCATCTTTACTAAAAGGTTCTATGAGTAAAGGAGAAGAACTTTTC
ACTGGAGTTGTCCCAATTCTTGTTGAATTAGATGGTGATGTTAATGGGCACAAATTTTCTGTCAGTGGAG
AGGGTGAAGGTGATGCAACATACGGAAAACTTACCCTTAAATTTATTTGCACTACTGGAAAACTACCTGT
TCCATGGCCAACACTTGTCACTACTCTGACTTATGGTGTTCAATGCTTTTCAAGATACCCAGATCATATG
AAACAGCATGACTTTTTCAAGAGTGCCATGCCCGAAGGTTATGTACAGGAAAGAACTATATTTTTCAAAG
ATGACGGGAACTACAAGACACGTGCTGAAGTCAAGTTTGAAGGTGATACCCTTGTTAATAGAATCGAGTT
AAAAGGTATTGATTTTAAAGAAGATGGAAACATTCTTGGACACAAATTGGAATACAACTATAACTCACAC
AATGTATACATCATGGCAGACAAACAAAAGAATGGAATCAAAGTTAACTTCAAAATTAGACACAACATTG
AAGATGGAAGCGTTCAACTAGCAGACCATTATCAACAAAATACTCCAATTGGCGATGGCCCTGTCCTTTT
ACCAGACAACCATTACCTGTCCACACAATCTGCCCTTTCGAAAGATCCCAACGAAAAGAGAGACCACATG
GTCCTTCTTGAGTTTGTAACAGCTGCTGGGATTACACATGGCATGGATGAACTATACAAAGGTTCTATGG
ACAAAGACTGCGAAATGAAGCGCACCACCCTGGATAGCCCTCTGGGCAAGCTGGAACTGTCTGGGTGCGA
ACAGGGCCTGCACCGTATCATCTTCCTGGGCAAAGGAACATCTGCCGCCGACGCCGTGGAAGTGCCTGCC
CCAGCCGCCGTGCTGGGCGGACCAGAGCCACTGATGCAGGCCACCGCCTGGCTCAACGCCTACTTTCACC
AGCCTGAGGCCATCGAGGAGTTCCCTGTGCCAGCCCTGCACCACCCAGTGTTCCAGCAGGAGAGCTTTAC
CCGCCAGGTGCTGTGGAAACTGCTGAAAGTGGTGAAGTTCGGAGAGGTCATCAGCTACAGCCACCTGGCC
GCCCTGGCCGGCAATCCCGCCGCCACCGCCGCCGTGAAAACCGCCCTGAGCGGAAATCCCGTGCCCATTC
TGATCCCCTGCCACCTGGTGGTGCAGGGCGACCTGGACGTGGGGGGCTACGAGGGCGGGCTCGCCGTGAA
AGAGTGGCTGCTGGCCCACGAGGGCCACAGACTGGGCAAGCCTGGGCTGGGTTAATGAGCTTGTCGAGAA
GTACTAGAGGATCATAATCAGCCATACCACATTTGTAGAGGTTTTACTTGCTTTAAAAAACCTCCCACAC
CTCCCCCTGAACCTGAAACATAAAATGAATGCAATTGTTGTTGTTAACTTGTTTATTGCAGCTTATAATG
GTTACAAATAAAGCAATAGCATCACAAATTTCACAAATAAAGCATTTTTTTCACTGCATTCTAGTTGTGG
TTTGTCCAAACTCATCAATGTATCTTATCATGTCTGGATCTGATCACTGCTTGAGCCTAGAAGATCCGGC
TGCTAACAAAGCCCGAAAGGAAGCTGAGTTGGCTGCTGCCACCGCTGAGCAATAACTATCATAACCCCTA
GGGTATACCCATCTAATTGGAACCAGATAAGTGAAATCTAGTTCCAAACTATTTTGTCATTTTTAATTTT
CGTATTAGCTTACGACGCTACACCCAGTTCCCATCTATTTTGTCACTCTTCCCTAAATAATCCTTAAAAA
CTCCATTTCCACCCCTCCCAGTTCCCAACTATTTTGTCCGCCCACAACCGGTGGAGGAAATTCTCCTTGA
AGTTTCCCTGGTGTTCAAAGTAAAGGAGTTTGCACCAGACGCACCTCTGTTCACTGGTCCGGCGTATTAA
AACACGATACATTGTTATTAGTACATTTATTAAGCGCTAGATTCTGTGCGTTGTTGATTTACAGACAATT
GTTGTACGTATTTTAATAATTCATTAAATTTATAATCTTTAGGGTGGTATGTTAGAGCGAAAATCAAATG
ATTTTCAGCGTCTTTATATCTGAATTTAAATATTAAATCCTCAATAGATTTGTAAAATAGGTTTCGATTA
GTTTCAAACAAGGGTTGTTTTTCCGAACCGATGGCTGGACTATCTAATGGATTTTCGCTCAACGCCACAA
AACTTGCCAAATCTTGTAGCAGCAATCTAGCTTTGTCGATATTCGTTTGTGTTTTGTTTTGTAATAAAGG
TTCGACGTCGTTCAAAATATTATGCGCTTTTGTATTTCTTTCATCACTGTCGTTAGTGTACAATTGACTC
GACGTAAACACGTTAAATAGAGCTTGGACATATTTAACATCGGGCGTGTTAGCTTTATTAGGCCGATTAT
CGTCGTCGTCCCAACCCTCGTCGTTAGAAGTTGCTTCCGAAGACGATTTTGCCATAGCCACACGACGCCT
ATTAATTGTGTCGGCTAACACGTCCGCGATCAAATTTGTAGTTGAGCTTTTTGGAATTACCGGTTGACTT
GGGTCAACTGTCAGACCAAGTTTACTCATATATACTTTAGATTGATTTAAAACTTCATTTTTAATTTAAA
AGGATCTAGGTGAAGATCCTTTTTGATAATCTCATGACCAAAATCCCTTAACGTGAGTTTTCGTTCCACT
GAGCGTCAGACCCCGTAGAAAAGATCAAAGGATCTTCTTGAGATCCTTTTTTTCTGCGCGTAATCTGCTG
CTTGCAAACAAAAAAACCACCGCTACCAGCGGTGGTTTGTTTGCCGGATCAAGAGCTACCAACTCTTTTT
CCGAAGGTAACTGGCTTCAGCAGAGCGCAGATACCAAATACTGTTCTTCTAGTGTAGCCGTAGTTAGGCC
ACCACTTCAAGAACTCTGTAGCACCGCCTACATACCTCGCTCTGCTAATCCTGTTACCAGTGGCTGCTGC
CAGTGGCGATAAGTCGTGTCTTACCGGGTTGGACTCAAGACGATAGTTACCGGATAAGGCGCAGCGGTCG
GGCTGAACGGGGGGTTCGTGCACACAGCCCAGCTTGGAGCGAACGACCTACACCGAACTGAGATACCTAC
AGCGTGAGCTATGAGAAAGCGCCACGCTTCCCGAAGGGAGAAAGGCGGACAGGTATCCGGTAAGCGGCAG
GGTCGGAACAGGAGAGCGCACGAGGGAGCTTCCAGGGGGAAACGCCTGGTATCTTTATAGTCCTGTCGGG
TTTCGCCACCTCTGACTTGAGCGTCGATTTTTGTGATGCTCGTCAGGGGGGCGGAGCCTATGGAAAAACG
CCAGCAACGCGGCCTTTTTACGGTTCCTGGCCTTTTGCTGGCCTTTTGCTCACATGTTCTTTCCTGCGTT
ATCCCCTGATTGACTTGGGTCGCTCTTCCTGTGGATGCGCAGGTATGTACAGGAAGAGGTTTATACTAAA
CTGTTACATTGCAAACGTGGTTTCGTGTGCCAAGTGTGAAAACCGATGTTTAATCAAGGCTCTGACGCAT
TTCTACAACCACGACTCTAAGTGTGTGGGTGAAGTCATGCATGCATCTTTTAATCAAATCCCAAGATGTG
TATAAACCACCAAACTGCCAAAAAATGAAAACTGTCGACAAGCTCTGTCCGTTTGCTGGCAACTGCAAGG
GTCTCAATCCTATTTGTAATTATTGAATAATAAAACAATTATAAATGTCAAATTTGTTTTTTATTAACGA
TACAAACCAAACGCAACAAGAACATTTGTAGTATTATCTATAATTGAAAACGCGTAGTTATAATCGCTGA
GGTAATATTTAAAATCATTTTCAAATGATTCACAGTTAATTTGCGACAATATAATTTTATTTTCACATAA
ACTAGACGCCTTGTCGTCTTCTTCTTCGTATTCCTTCTCTTTTTCATTTTTCTCTTCATAAAAATTAACA
TAGTTATTATCGTATCCATATATGTATCTATCGTATAGAGTAAATTTTTTGTTGTCATAAATATATATGT
CTTTTTTAATGGGGTGTATAGTACCGCTGCGCATAGTTTTTCTGTAATTTACAACAGTGCTATTTTCTGG
TAGTTCTTCGGAGTGTGTTGCTTTAATTATTAAATTTATATAATCAATGAATTTGGGATCGTCGGTTTTG
TACAATATGTTGCCGGCATAGTACGCAGCTTCTTCTAGTTCAATTACACCATTTTTTAGCAGCACCGGAT
TAACATAACTTTCCAAAATGTTGTACGAACCGTTAAACAAAAACAGTTCACCTCCCTTTTCTATACTATT
GTCTGCGAGCAGTTGTTTGTTGTTAAAAATAACAGCCATTGTAATGAGACGCACAAACTAATATCACAAA
CTGGAAATGTCTATCAATATATAGTTGCTGATTGCGCAGATGCCCTGCGTAAGCGGGTGTGGGCGGACAA
TAAAGTCTTAAACTGAACAAAATAGATCTAAACTATGACAATAAAGTCTTAAACTAGACAGAATAGTTGT
AAACTGAAATCAGTCCAGTTATGCTGTGAAAAAGCATACTGGACTTTTGTTATGGCTAAAGCAAACTCTT
CATTTTCTGAAGTGCAAATTGCCCGTCGTATTAAAGAGGGGCGTGGCCAAGGGCATGTAAAGACTATATT
CGCGGCGTTGTGACAATTTACCGAACAACTCCGCGGCCGGGAAGCCGATCTCGGCTTGAACGAATTGTTA
GGTGGCGGTACTTGGGTCGATATCAAAGTGCATCACTTCTTCCCGTATGCCCAACTTTGTATAGAGAGCC
ACTGCGGGATCGTCACCGTAATCTGCTTGCACGTAGATCACATAAGCACCAAGCGCGTTGGCCTCATGCT
TGAGGAGATTGATGAGCGCGGTGGCAATGCCCTGCCTCCGGTGCTCGCCGGAGACTGCGAGATCATAGAT
ATAGATCTCACTACGCGGCTGCTCAAACTTGGGCAGAACGTAAGCCGCGAGAGCGCCAACAACCGCTTCT
TGGTCGAAGGCAGCAAGCGCGATGAATGTCTTACTACGGAGCAAGTTCCCGAGGTAATCGGAGTCCGGCT
GATGTTGGGAGTAGGTGGCTACGTCTCCGAACTCACGACCGAAAAGATCAAGAGCAGCCCGCATGGATTT
GACTTGGTCAGGGCCGAGCCTACATGTGCGAATGATGCCCATACTTGAGCCACCTAACTTTGTTTTAGGG
CGACTGCCCTGCTGCGTAACATCGTTGCTGCTGCGTAACATCGTTGCTGCTCCATAACATCAAACATCGA
CCCACGGCGTAACGCGCTTGCTGCTTGGATGCCCGAGGCATAGACTGTACAAAAAAACAGTCATAACAAG
CCATGAAAACCGCCACTGCGCCGTTACCACCGCTGCGTTCGGTCAAGGTTCTGGACCAGTTGCGTGAGCG
CATACGCTACTTGCATTACAGTTTACGAACCGAACAGGCTTATGTCAACTGGGTTCGTGCCTTCATCCGT
TTCCACGGTGTGCGTCACCCGGCAACCTTGGGCAGCAGCGAAGTCGCCATAACTTCGTATAGCATACATT
ATACGAAGTTATCTGTAACTATAACGGTCCTAAGGTAGCGAGTTTAAACACTAGTATCGATTCGCGACCT
ACTCCGGAATATTAATAGATCATGGAGATAATTAAAATGATAACCATCTCGCAAATAAATAAGTATTTTA
CTGTTTTCGTAACAGTTTTGTAATAAAAAAACCTATAAAT
